Addgene plasmid #228716: pKJ0464
Purpose: Bacterial expression of T7 RNAP with E643G mutation; for protein production and purification
Depositing lab: Omar Abudayyeh & Jonathan Gootenberg. Depositing organization: Massachusetts Institute of Technology. Publication: Rapid in silico directed evolution by a protein language model with EVOLVEpro. Jiang K, Yan Z, Di Bernardo M, Sgrizzi SR, Villiger L, Kayabolen A, Kim B, Carscadden JK, Hiraizumi M, Nishimasu H, Gootenberg JS, Abudayyeh OO. Science 0, eadr6006 10.1126/science.adr6006 PubMed 39071429.
Backbone
  Vector backbone: pCMV
  Vector type: Bacterial Expression
Growth in bacteria
  Bacterial resistance: Ampicillin, 100 μg/mL
  Growth temperature: 37°C
  Growth strain: NEB Stable
  Copy number: High Copy
Gene/Insert
  Gene/Insert name: SUmo_T7pol_E643G
  Species: other
  Mutation: E643G
  Cloning method: Gibson Cloning
Terms and licenses: Academic/Nonprofit Terms; Industry Terms: Not Available to Industry
Depositor comments: Please visit https://doi.org/10.1101/2024.07.17.604015 for bioRxiv preprint.
How to cite: pKJ0464 was a gift from Omar Abudayyeh & Jonathan Gootenberg (Addgene plasmid # 228716 ; http://n2t.net/addgene:228716 ; RRID:Addgene_228716)
