[The description below was written by a language model from this plasmid's Addgene catalogue record and pLannotate feature annotations shown in this document.]
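Description:
pKJ0464 is an 8.7 kb bacterial expression plasmid for producing and purifying bacteriophage T7 RNA polymerase carrying the E643G substitution. The catalogue lists the backbone as "pCMV", but the annotated sequence shows no mammalian elements. Instead it has the layout of a pET-type, pBR322-derived vector: a ColE1/pMB1 origin with the adjacent bom mobility region and rop gene, scattered fragments of the tetracycline resistance gene that appear to be non-functional remnants of the parental backbone, and an intact β-lactamase gene with its own promoter for ampicillin selection. The record describes it as high copy, although rop normally moderates copy number.

The expression cassette is driven by a T7 promoter followed by a lac operator and the strong ribosome binding site from T7 gene 10. A lacI gene on the plasmid, expressed from its own promoter, supplies repressor, so transcription stays off until it is induced with IPTG in a host that provides T7 RNA polymerase. The open reading frame begins with a short N-terminal leader that includes a partial match to a His-tag-containing composite tag and a thrombin cleavage site. A yeast SMT3-derived SUMO domain follows and is fused directly to the T7 RNA polymerase coding sequence. SUMO fusions generally improve solubility and can be removed by a SUMO-specific protease. A T7 terminator closes the cassette; the short "SET1" fragment just before it is probably vector-derived sequence rather than a functional tag. The plasmid was deposited with work on protein language model-guided directed evolution, where it provides recombinant variant polymerase for characterisation.
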