Features (pLannotate 1.2.2; 22 found; start..end, strand, type, name):
     77..665     +  rep_origin     ori: high-copy-number ColE1/pMB1/pBR322/pUC origin of replication
    851..990     -  misc_feature   bom: basis of mobility region from pBR322
   1092..1283    -  CDS            rop: Rop protein, which maintains plasmids at low copy number; rop
   1300..1680    +  CDS            YPB1_ECOLX: Protein predicted: Swiss-Prot protein existence level 4. From Escherichia coli.
   1922..2546    -  CDS            TcR (fragment): tetracycline efflux protein; tet; confers resistance to tetracycline
   2561..2582    -  protein_bind   CAP binding site: CAP binding activates transcription in the presence of cAMP. E. coli catabolite activator protein
   2595..3677    -  CDS            lacI: lac repressor; lacI; The lac repressor binds to the lac operator to inhibit transcription in E. coli. This inhibition can be relieved by adding lactose or isopropyl-β-D-thiogalactopyranoside (IPTG).
   3678..3755    -  promoter       lacI promoter: lacI
   3763..4042    -  CDS            TcR (fragment): tetracycline efflux protein; tet; confers resistance to tetracycline
   4064..4082    +  promoter       T7 promoter: promoter for bacteriophage T7 RNA polymerase
   4083..4107    +  protein_bind   lac operator: The lac repressor binds to the lac operator to inhibit transcription in E. coli. This inhibition can be relieved by adding lactose or isopropyl-β-D-thiogalactopyranoside (IPTG). lac repressor encoded by lacI
   4122..4144    +  RBS            RBS: efficient ribosome binding site from bacteriophage T7 gene 10 (Olins and Rangwala, 1989)
   4163..4179    +  CDS            capTEV™ (fragment): composite tag for in vivo biotinylation, TEV protease cleavage, and 6xHis tagging
   4190..4207    +  CDS            thrombin site: thrombin recognition and cleavage site
   4304..4596    +  CDS            SUMO (fragment): cleavable ubiquitin-like protein tag; S. cerevisiae SMT3 (truncated)
   4601..7249    +  CDS            RPOL_BPT7: Experimental evidence at protein level: Swiss-Prot protein existence level 1. Highly processive DNA-dependent RNA polymerase that catalyzes the transcription of class II and class III viral genes. Recognizes a specific promoter sequence and enters first into an 'abortive phase' where very short transcripts are synthesized and released before proceeding to the processive transcription of long RNA chains. Unwinds the double-stranded DNA to expose the coding strand for templating. Participates in the initiation of viral DNA replication presumably by making primers accessible to the DNA polymerase
   7268..7305    +  CDS            SET1 (fragment): solubility-enhancement tag derived from T7 phage gene 10B
   7313..7360    +  terminator     T7 terminator: transcription terminator for bacteriophage T7 RNA polymerase
   7383..7487    -  CDS            TcR (fragment): tetracycline efflux protein; tet; confers resistance to tetracycline
   7535..7563    -  promoter       tet promoter: E. coli promoter for tetracycline efflux protein gene
   7676..7780    +  promoter       AmpR promoter: bla
   7781..8641    +  CDS            AmpR: β-lactamase; bla; confers resistance to ampicillin, carbenicillin, and related antibiotics
>Addgene plasmid #228716 | pKJ0464 | addgene full sequence | sequence record 454043 | Addgene NGS Result
TCATGACCAAAATCCCTTAACGTGAGTTTTCGTTCCACTGAGCGTCAGACCCCGTAGAAAAGATCAAAGG
ATCTTCTTGAGATCCTTTTTTTCTGCGCGTAATCTGCTGCTTGCAAACAAAAAAACCACCGCTACCAGCG
GTGGTTTGTTTGCCGGATCAAGAGCTACCAACTCTTTTTCCGAAGGTAACTGGCTTCAGCAGAGCGCAGA
TACCAAATACTGTCCTTCTAGTGTAGCCGTAGTTAGGCCACCACTTCAAGAACTCTGTAGCACCGCCTAC
ATACCTCGCTCTGCTAATCCTGTTACCAGTGGCTGCTGCCAGTGGCGATAAGTCGTGTCTTACCGGGTTG
GACTCAAGACGATAGTTACCGGATAAGGCGCAGCGGTCGGGCTGAACGGGGGGTTCGTGCACACAGCCCA
GCTTGGAGCGAACGACCTACACCGAACTGAGATACCTACAGCGTGAGCTATGAGAAAGCGCCACGCTTCC
CGAAGGGAGAAAGGCGGACAGGTATCCGGTAAGCGGCAGGGTCGGAACAGGAGAGCGCACGAGGGAGCTT
CCAGGGGGAAACGCCTGGTATCTTTATAGTCCTGTCGGGTTTCGCCACCTCTGACTTGAGCGTCGATTTT
TGTGATGCTCGTCAGGGGGGCGGAGCCTATGGAAAAACGCCAGCAACGCGGCCTTTTTACGGTTCCTGGC
CTTTTGCTGGCCTTTTGCTCACATGTTCTTTCCTGCGTTATCCCCTGATTCTGTGGATAACCGTATTACC
GCCTTTGAGTGAGCTGATACCGCTCGCCGCAGCCGAACGACCGAGCGCAGCGAGTCAGTGAGCGAGGAAG
CGGAAGAGCGCCTGATGCGGTATTTTCTCCTTACGCATCTGTGCGGTATTTCACACCGCAATGGTGCACT
CTCAGTACAATCTGCTCTGATGCCGCATAGTTAAGCCAGTATACACTCCGCTATCGCTACGTGACTGGGT
CATGGCTGCGCCCCGACACCCGCCAACACCCGCTGACGCGCCCTGACGGGCTTGTCTGCTCCCGGCATCC
GCTTACAGACAAGCTGTGACCGTCTCCGGGAGCTGCATGTGTCAGAGGTTTTCACCGTCATCACCGAAAC
GCGCGAGGCAGCTGCGGTAAAGCTCATCAGCGTGGTCGTGAAGCGATTCACAGATGTCTGCCTGTTCATC
CGCGTCCAGCTCGTTGAGTTTCTCCAGAAGCGTTAATGTCTGGCTTCTGATAAAGCGGGCCATGTTAAGG
GCGGTTTTTTCCTGTTTGGTCACTGATGCCTCCGTGTAAGGGGGATTTCTGTTCATGGGGGTAATGATAC
CGATGAAACGAGAGAGGATGCTCACGATACGGGTTACTGATGATGAACATGCCCGGTTACTGGAACGTTG
TGAGGGTAAACAACTGGCGGTATGGATGCGGCGGGACCAGAGAAAAATCACTCAGGGTCAATGCCAGCGC
TTCGTTAATACAGATGTAGGTGTTCCACAGGGTAGCCAGCAGCATCCTGCGATGCAGATCCGGAACATAA
TGGTGCAGGGCGCTGACTTCCGCGTTTCCAGACTTTACGAAACACGGAAACCGAAGACCATTCATGTTGT
TGCTCAGGTCGCAGACGTTTTGCAGCAGCAGTCGCTTCACGTTCGCTCGCGTATCGGTGATTCATTCTGC
TAACCAGTAAGGCAACCCCGCCAGCCTAGCCGGGTCCTCAACGACAGGAGCACGATCATGCGCACCCGTG
GCCAGGACCCAACGCTGCCCGAGATGCGCCGCGTGCGGCTGCTGGAGATGGCGGACGCGATGGATATGTT
CTGCCAAGGGTTGGTTTGCGCATTCACAGTTCTCCGCAAGAATTGATTGGCTCCAATTCTTGGAGTGGTG
AATCCGTTAGCGAGGTGCCGCCGGCTTCCATTCAGGTCGAGGTGGCCCGGCTCCATGCACCGCGACGCAA
CGCGGGGAGGCAGACAAGGTATAGGGCGGCGCCTACAATCCATGCCAACCCGTTCCATGTGCTCGCCGAG
GCGGCATAAATCGCCGTGACGATCAGCGGTCCAATGATCGAAGTTAGGCTGGTAAGAGCCGCGAGCGATC
CTTGAAGCTGTCCCTGATGGTCGTCATCTACCTGCCTGGACAGCATGGCCTGCAACGCGGGCATCCCGAT
GCCGCCGGAAGCGAGAAGAATCATAATGGGGAAGGCCATCCAGCCTCGCGTCGCGAACGCCAGCAAGACG
TAGCCCAGCGCGTCGGCCGCCATGCCGGCGATAATGGCCTGCTTCTCGCCGAAACGTTTGGTGGCGGGAC
CAGTGACGAAGGCTTGAGCGAGGGCGTGCAAGATTCCGAATACCGCAAGCGACAGGCCGATCATCGTCGC
GCTCCAGCGAAAGCGGTCCTCGCCGAAAATGACCCAGAGCGCTGCCGGCACCTGTCCTACGAGTTGCATG
ATAAAGAAGACAGTCATAAGTGCGGCGACGATAGTCATGCCCCGCGCCCACCGGAAGGAGCTGACTGGGT
TGAAGGCTCTCAAGGGCATCGGTCGAGATCCCGGTGCCTAATGAGTGAGCTAACTTACATTAATTGCGTT
GCGCTCACTGCCCGCTTTCCAGTCGGGAAACCTGTCGTGCCAGCTGCATTAATGAATCGGCCAACGCGCG
GGGAGAGGCGGTTTGCGTATTGGGCGCCAGGGTGGTTTTTCTTTTCACCAGTGAGACGGGCAACAGCTGA
TTGCCCTTCACCGCCTGGCCCTGAGAGAGTTGCAGCAAGCGGTCCACGCTGGTTTGCCCCAGCAGGCGAA
AATCCTGTTTGATGGTGGTTAACGGCGGGATATAACATGAGCTGTCTTCGGTATCGTCGTATCCCACTAC
CGAGATATCCGCACCAACGCGCAGCCCGGACTCGGTAATGGCGCGCATTGCGCCCAGCGCCATCTGATCG
TTGGCAACCAGCATCGCAGTGGGAACGATGCCCTCATTCAGCATTTGCATGGTTTGTTGAAAACCGGACA
TGGCACTCCAGTCGCCTTCCCGTTCCGCTATCGGCTGAATTTGATTGCGAGTGAGATATTTATGCCAGCC
AGCCAGACGCAGACGCGCCGAGACAGAACTTAATGGGCCCGCTAACAGCGCGATTTGCTGGTGACCCAAT
GCGACCAGATGCTCCACGCCCAGTCGCGTACCGTCTTCATGGGAGAAAATAATACTGTTGATGGGTGTCT
GGTCAGAGACATCAAGAAATAACGCCGGAACATTAGTGCAGGCAGCTTCCACAGCAATGGCATCCTGGTC
ATCCAGCGGATAGTTAATGATCAGCCCACTGACGCGTTGCGCGAGAAGATTGTGCACCGCCGCTTTACAG
GCTTCGACGCCGCTTCGTTCTACCATCGACACCACCACGCTGGCACCCAGTTGATCGGCGCGAGATTTAA
TCGCCGCGACAATTTGCGACGGCGCGTGCAGGGCCAGACTGGAGGTGGCAACGCCAATCAGCAACGACTG
TTTGCCCGCCAGTTGTTGTGCCACGCGGTTGGGAATGTAATTCAGCTCCGCCATCGCCGCTTCCACTTTT
TCCCGCGTTTTCGCAGAAACGTGGCTGGCCTGGTTCACCACGCGGGAAACGGTCTGATAAGAGACACCGG
CATACTCTGCGACATCGTATAACGTTACTGGTTTCACATTCACCACCCTGAATTGACTCTCTTCCGGGCG
CTATCATGCCATACCGCGAAAGGTTTTGCGCCATTCGATGGTGTCCGGGATCTCGACGCTCTCCCTTATG
CGACTCCTGCATTAGGAAGCAGCCCAGTAGTAGGTTGAGGCCGTTGAGCACCGCCGCCGCAAGGAATGGT
GCATGCAAGGAGATGGCGCCCAACAGTCCCCCGGCCACGGGGCCTGCCACCATACCCACGCCGAAACAAG
CGCTCATGAGCCCGAAGTGGCGAGCCCGATCTTCCCCATCGGTGATGTCGGCGATATAGGCGCCAGCAAC
CGCACCTGTGGCGCCGGTGATGCCGGCCACGATGCGTCCGGCGTAGAGGATCGAGATCTCGATCCCGCGA
AATTAATACGACTCACTATAGGGGAATTGTGAGCGGATAACAATTCCCCTCTAGAAATAATTTTGTTTAA
CTTTAAGAAGGAGATATACCATGGGCAGCAGCCATCATCATCATCATCACAGCAGCGGCCTGGTGCCGCG
CGGCAGCCATATGGCTAGCTGGAGCCATCCGCAGTTTGAAAAAGGTGGTGGTAGCGGTGGTGGTTCAGGT
GGTAGTGCATGGTCACACCCTCAGTTTGAGAAAATGTCGGACTCAGAAGTCAATCAAGAAGCTAAGCCAG
AGGTCAAGCCAGAAGTCAAGCCTGAGACTCACATCAATTTAAAGGTGTCCGATGGATCTTCAGAGATCTT
CTTCAAGATCAAAAAGACCACTCCTTTAAGAAGGCTGATGGAAGCGTTCGCTAAAAGACAGGGTAAGGAA
ATGGACTCCTTAAGATTCTTGTACGACGGTATTAGAATCCAAGCTGATCAGACCCCTGAAGATTTGGACA
TGGAGGATAACGATATTATTGAGGCTCACAGAGAACAGATTGGTGGATCCATGAACACGATTAACATCGC
TAAGAACGACTTCTCTGACATCGAACTGGCTGCTATCCCGTTCAACACTCTGGCTGACCATTACGGTGAG
CGTTTAGCTCGCGAACAGTTGGCCCTTGAGCATGAGTCTTACGAGATGGGTGAAGCACGCTTCCGCAAGA
TGTTTGAGCGTCAACTTAAAGCTGGTGAGGTTGCGGATAACGCTGCCGCCAAGCCTCTCATCACTACCCT
ACTCCCTAAGATGATTGCACGCATCAACGACTGGTTTGAGGAAGTGAAAGCTAAGCGCGGCAAGCGCCCG
ACAGCCTTCCAGTTCCTGCAAGAAATCAAGCCGGAAGCCGTAGCGTACATCACCATTAAGACCACTCTGG
CTTGCCTAACCAGTGCTGACAATACAACCGTTCAGGCTGTAGCAAGCGCAATCGGTCGGGCCATTGAGGA
CGAGGCTCGCTTCGGTCGTATCCGTGACCTTGAAGCTAAGCACTTCAAGAAAAACGTTGAGGAACAACTC
AACAAGCGCGTAGGGCACGTCTACAAGAAAGCATTTATGCAAGTTGTCGAGGCTGACATGCTCTCTAAGG
GTCTACTCGGTGGCGAGGCGTGGTCTTCGTGGCATAAGGAAGACTCTATTCATGTAGGAGTACGCTGCAT
CGAGATGCTCATTGAGTCAACCGGAATGGTTAGCTTACACCGCCAAAATGCTGGCGTAGTAGGTCAAGAC
TCTGAGACTATCGAACTCGCACCTGAATACGCTGAGGCTATCGCAACCCGTGCAGGTGCGCTGGCTGGCA
TCTCTCCGATGTTCCAACCTTGCGTAGTTCCTCCTAAGCCGTGGACTGGCATTACTGGTGGTGGCTATTG
GGCTAACGGTCGTCGTCCTCTGGCGCTGGTGCGTACTCACAGTAAGAAAGCACTGATGCGCTACGAAGAC
GTTTACATGCCTGAGGTGTACAAAGCGATTAACATTGCGCAAAACACCGCATGGAAAATCAACAAGAAAG
TCCTAGCGGTCGCCAACGTAATCACCAAGTGGAAGCATTGTCCGGTCGAGGACATCCCTGCGATTGAGCG
TGAAGAACTCCCGATGAAACCGGAAGACATCGACATGAATCCTGAGGCTCTCACCGCGTGGAAACGTGCT
GCCGCTGCTGTGTACCGCAAGGACAAGGCTCGCAAGTCTCGCCGTATCAGCCTTGAGTTCATGCTTGAGC
AAGCCAATAAGTTTGCTAACCATAAGGCCATCTGGTTCCCTTACAACATGGACTGGCGCGGTCGTGTTTA
CGCTGTGTCAATGTTCAACCCGCAAGGTAACGATATGACCAAAGGACTGCTTACGCTGGCGAAAGGTAAA
CCAATCGGTAAGGAAGGTTACTACTGGCTGAAAATCCACGGTGCAAACTGTGCGGGTGTCGATAAGGTTC
CGTTCCCTGAGCGCATCAAGTTCATTGAGGAAAACCACGAGAACATCATGGCTTGCGCTAAGTCTCCACT
GGAGAACACTTGGTGGGCTGAGCAAGATTCTCCGTTCTGCTTCCTTGCGTTCTGCTTTGAGTACGCTGGG
GTACAGCACCACGGCCTGAGCTATAACTGCTCCCTTCCGCTGGCGTTTGACGGGTCTTGCTCTGGCATCC
AGCACTTCTCCGCGATGCTCCGAGATGAGGTAGGTGGTCGCGCGGTTAACTTGCTTCCTAGTGAAACCGT
TCAGGACATCTACGGGATTGTTGCTAAGAAAGTCAACGAGATTCTACAAGCAGACGCAATCAATGGGACC
GATAACGAAGTAGTTACCGTGACCGATGAGAACACTGGTGAAATCTCTGAGAAAGTCAAGCTGGGCACTA
AGGCACTGGCTGGTCAATGGCTGGCTTACGGTGTTACTCGCAGTGTGACTAAGCGTTCAGTCATGACGCT
GGCTTACGGGTCCAAAGGCTTCGGCTTCCGTCAACAAGTGCTGGAAGATACCATTCAGCCAGCTATTGAT
TCCGGCAAGGGTCTGATGTTCACTCAGCCGAATCAGGCTGCTGGATACATGGCTAAGCTGATTTGGGAAT
CTGTGAGCGTGACGGTGGTAGCTGCGGTTGAAGCAATGAACTGGCTTAAGTCTGCTGCTAAGCTGCTGGC
TGCTGAGGTCAAAGATAAGAAGACTGGAGAGATTCTTCGCAAGCGTTGCGCTGTGCATTGGGTAACTCCT
GATGGTTTCCCTGTGTGGCAGGAATACAAGAAGCCTATTCAGACGCGCTTGAACCTGATGTTCCTCGGTC
AGTTCCGCTTACAGCCTACCATTAACACCAACAAAGATAGCGAGATTGATGCACACAAACAGGAGTCTGG
TATCGCTCCTAACTTTGTACACAGCCAAGACGGTAGCCACCTTCGTAAGACTGTAGTGTGGGCACACGAG
AAGTACGGAATCGAATCTTTTGCACTGATTCACGACTCCTTCGGTACCATTCCGGCTGACGCTGCGAACC
TGTTCAAAGCAGTGCGCGAAACTATGGTTGACACATATGAGTCTTGTGATGTACTGGCTGATTTCTACGA
CCAGTTCGCTGACCAGTTGCACGAGTCTCAATTGGACAAAATGCCAGCACTTCCGGCTAAAGGTAACTTG
AACCTCCGTGACATCTTAGAGTCGGACTTCGCGTTCGCGTAAGCGGCCGCACTCGAGGCCCGAAAGGAAG
CTGAGTTGGCTGCTGCCACCGCTGAGCAATAACTAGCATAACCCCTTGGGGCCTCTAAACGGGTCTTGAG
GGGTTTTTTGCTGAAAGGAGGAACTATATCCGGATATCCCGCAAGAGGCCCGGCAGTACCGGCATAACCA
AGCCTATGCCTACAGCATCCAGGGTGACGGTGCCGAGGATGACGATGAGCGCATTGTTAGATTTCATACA
CGGTGCCTGACTGCGTTAGCAATTTAACTGTGATAAACTACCGCATTAAAGCTTATCGATGATAAGCTGT
CAAACATGAGAATTCTTGAAGACGAAAGGGCCTCGTGATACGCCTATTTTTATAGGTTAATGTCATGATA
ATAATGGTTTCTTAGACGTCAGGTGGCACTTTTCGGGGAAATGTGCGCGGAACCCCTATTTGTTTATTTT
TCTAAATACATTCAAATATGTATCCGCTCATGAGACAATAACCCTGATAAATGCTTCAATAATATTGAAA
AAGGAAGAGTATGAGTATTCAACATTTCCGTGTCGCCCTTATTCCCTTTTTTGCGGCATTTTGCCTTCCT
GTTTTTGCTCACCCAGAAACGCTGGTGAAAGTAAAAGATGCTGAAGATCAGTTGGGTGCACGAGTGGGTT
ACATCGAACTGGATCTCAACAGCGGTAAGATCCTTGAGAGTTTTCGCCCCGAAGAACGTTTTCCAATGAT
GAGCACTTTTAAAGTTCTGCTATGTGGCGCGGTATTATCCCGTGTTGACGCCGGGCAAGAGCAACTCGGT
CGCCGCATACACTATTCTCAGAATGACTTGGTTGAGTACTCACCAGTCACAGAAAAGCATCTTACGGATG
GCATGACAGTAAGAGAATTATGCAGTGCTGCCATAACCATGAGTGATAACACTGCGGCCAACTTACTTCT
GACAACGATCGGAGGACCGAAGGAGCTAACCGCTTTTTTGCACAACATGGGGGATCATGTAACTCGCCTT
GATCGTTGGGAACCGGAGCTGAATGAAGCCATACCAAACGACGAGCGTGACACCACGATGCCTGCAGCAA
TGGCAACAACGTTGCGCAAACTATTAACTGGCGAACTACTTACTCTAGCTTCCCGGCAACAATTAATAGA
CTGGATGGAGGCGGATAAAGTTGCAGGACCACTTCTGCGCTCGGCCCTTCCGGCTGGCTGGTTTATTGCT
GATAAATCTGGAGCCGGTGAGCGTGGGTCTCGCGGTATCATTGCAGCACTGGGGCCAGATGGTAAGCCCT
CCCGTATCGTAGTTATCTACACGACGGGGAGTCAGGCAACTATGGATGAACGAAATAGACAGATCGCTGA
GATAGGTGCCTCACTGATTAAGCATTGGTAACTGTCAGACCAAGTTTACTCATATATACTTTAGATTGAT
TTAAAACTTCATTTTTAATTTAAAAGGATCTAGGTGAAGATCCTTTTTGATAATC
